>Addgene plasmid #225696 | pLenti-osTIR1-9xMyc-Zeo | addgene full sequence | sequence record 456056 | Addgene NGS Result
TTGAGATCCTTTTTTTCTGCGCGTAATCTGCTGCTTGCAAACAAAAAAACCACCGCTACCAGCGGTGGTT
TGTTTGCCGGATCAAGAGCTACCAACTCTTTTTCCGAAGGTAACTGGCTTCAGCAGAGCGCAGATACCAA
ATACTGTTCTTCTAGTGTAGCCGTAGTTAGGCCACCACTTCAAGAACTCTGTAGCACCGCCTACATACCT
CGCTCTGCTAATCCTGTTACCAGTGGCTGCTGCCAGTGGCGATAAGTCGTGTCTTACCGGGTTGGACTCA
AGACGATAGTTACCGGATAAGGCGCAGCGGTCGGGCTGAACGGGGGGTTCGTGCACACAGCCCAGCTTGG
AGCGAACGACCTACACCGAACTGAGATACCTACAGCGTGAGCTATGAGAAAGCGCCACGCTTCCCGAAGG
GAGAAAGGCGGACAGGTATCCGGTAAGCGGCAGGGTCGGAACAGGAGAGCGCACGAGGGAGCTTCCAGGG
GGAAACGCCTGGTATCTTTATAGTCCTGTCGGGTTTCGCCACCTCTGACTTGAGCGTCGATTTTTGTGAT
GCTCGTCAGGGGGGCGGAGCCTATGGAAAAACGCCAGCAACGCGGCCTTTTTACGGTTCCTGGCCTTTTG
CTGGCCTTTTGCTCACATGCTGCTAGAGATTTTCCACACTGACTAAAAGGGTCTGAGGGATCTCTAGTTA
CCAGAGTCACACAACAGACGGGCACACACTACTTGAAGCACTCAAGGCAAGCTTTATTGAGGCTTAAGCA
GTGGGTTCCCTAGTTAGCCAGAGAGCTCCCAGGCTCAGATCTGGTCTAACCAGAGAGACCCAGTACAGTC
CGGATGCAGCTCTCGGGCCATGTGATGAAATGCTAGGCGGCTGTCAAACCTCCACTCTAATACTTCTCTC
TCCGGGTCATCCATCCCATGCAGGCTCACAGGGTGTAACAAGCGGGTGTTCTCTCCTTCATTGGCTTCTT
CTACCTTCTCTTGCTCAACTGGTACTAGCTTGTAGCACCATCCAAAGGTCAGTGGATATCTGATCCCTGG
CCCTGGTGTGTAGTTCTGCCAATCAGGGAAGTAGCCTTGTGTGTGGTAGATCCACAGATCAAGGATATCT
TGTCTTCGTTGGGAGTGAATTAGCCCTTCCAGTCCCCCCTTTTCTTTTAAAAAGTGGCTAAGATCTACAG
CTGCCTTGTAAGTCATTGGTCTTAAAGGTACCTGAGGTGTGACTGGAAAACCCACCTCCTCCTCCTCTTG
TGCTTCTAGCCAGGCACAATCAGCATTGGTAGCTGCTGTATTGCTACTTGTGATTGCTCCATGTTTTTCT
AGGTCTCGATCGAGGTCGACGGTATCGATGCGGGGAGGCGGCCCAAAGGGAGATCCGACTCGTCTGAGGG
CGAAGGCGAAGACGCGGAAGAGGCCGCAGAGCCGGCAGCAGGCCGCGGGAAGGAAGGTCCGCTGGATTGA
GGGCCGAAGGGACGTAGCAGAAGGACGTCCCGCGCAGAATCCAGGTGGCAACACAGGCGAGCAGCCAAGG
AAAGGACGATGATTTCCCCGACAACACCACGGAATTGTCAGTGCCCAACAGCCGAGCCCCTGTCCAGCAG
CGGGCAAGGCAGGCGGCGATGAGTTCCGCCGTGGCAATAGGGAGGGGGAAAGCGAAAGTCCCGGAAAGGA
GCTGACAGGTGGTGGCAATGCCCCAACCAGTGGGGGTTGCGTCAGCAAACACAGTGCACACCACGCCACG
TTGCCTGACAACGGGCCACAACTCCTCATAAAGAGACAGCAACCAGGATTTATACAAGGAGGAGAAAATG
AAAGCCATACGGGAAGCAATAGCATGATACAAAGGCATTAAAGCAGCGTATCCACATAGCGTAAAAGGAG
CAACATAGTTAAGAATACCAGTCAATCTTTCACAAATTTTGTAATCCAGAGGTTGATTATCGATAAGCTT
GATATCGAATTGTACCTAGTGGAACCGGAACCCTTAAACATGTATAACTTCGTATAATGTATGCTATACG
AAGTTATTAGGTCCCTCGACGAATTCGTCGACTCAGTCCTGCTCCTCGGCCACGAAGTGCACGCAGTTGC
CGGCCGGGTCGCGCAGGGCGAACTCCCGCCCCCACGGCTGCTCGCCGATCTCGGTCATGGCCGGCCCGGA
GGCGTCCCGGAAGTTCGTGGACACGACCTCCGACCACTCGGCGTACAGCTCGTCCAGGCCGCGCACCCAC
ACCCAGGCCAGGGTGTTGTCCGGCACCACCTGGTCCTGGACCGCGCTGATGAACAGGGTCACGTCGTCCC
GGACCACACCGGCGAAGTCGTCCTCCACGAAGTCCCGGGAGAACCCGAGCCGGTCGGTCCAGAACTCGAC
CGCTCCGGCGACGTCGCGCGCGGTGAGCACCGGAACGGCACTGGTCAACTTGGCCATGGTTTAGTTCCTC
ACCTTGTCGTATTATACTATGCCGATATACTATGCCGATGATTAATTGTCAACACGTGCTGATCAGATCC
GAAAATGGATATACAAGCTCCCGGGAGCTTTTTGCAAAAGCCTAGGCCTCCAAAAAAGCCTCCTCACTAC
TTCTGGAATAGCTCAGAGGCAGAGGCGGCCTCGGCCTCTGCATAAATAAAAAAAATTAGTCAGCCATGGG
GCGGAGAATGGGCGGAACTGGGCGGAGTTAGGGGCGGGATGGGCGGAGTTAGGGGCGGGACTATGGTTGC
TGACTAATTGAGATGCATGCTTTGCATACTTCTGCCTGCTGGGGAGCCTGGGGACTTTCCACACCTGGTT
GCTGACTAATTGAGATGCATGCTTTGCATACTTCTGCCTGCTGGGGAGCCTGGGGACTTTCCACACCCTA
ACTGACACACATTCCACAGAATTAATTCGCGTTAAATTGCGGCCGCGTCCCCAGCATGCCTGCTATTGTC
TTCCCAATCCTCCCCCTTGCTGTCCTGCCCCACCCCACCCCCCAGAATAGAATGACACCTACTCAGACAA
TGCGATGCAATTTCCTCATTTTATTAGGAAAGGACAGTGGGAGTGGCACCTTCCAGGGTCAAGGAAGGCA
CGGGGGAGGGGCAAACAACAGATGGCTGGCAACTAGAAGGCACAGTCGAGGCCGATTTAAATTTTAGCTA
GTGGATCCGTTCAAGTCTTCTTCTGAGATTAATTTTTGTTCACCGTTCAAGTCTTCCTCGGAGATTAGCT
TTTGTTCACCGTTCAAATCTTCTTCAGAAATCAACTTTTGTTCACCACTAGCAGCAGAACCGGAGTCGAC
TAGGATTTTAACAAAATTTGGTGCATCATCCCTCGCCCCAGCAGTTGTGCGGTACACATATAATTTCTCC
ACTTTAGGCAGATCTCCATGGTTTTCCTCCATTTCATTGCTACCATCCCGCTCATTTATGACCTCAACAT
TGAGCATCGGCATCTTTGACGCAAGGACTTGGCACCCCTTTAACGTGACATTGCAAGATGACATCCAAAG
GGATCGCATTGTCTCGTACCTAGCAAAATTCCCCAAGAGTGCAGCATCACCAAACGGGCTATCTCTTATC
TCCAGTTTCCTTAAATTCTTGCATCCATTCATAACATGCATCATACCCTTATCACTGTCACCAGCAAATG
CTATAGAAAGCATCTCAAGTTGTTTTGCATATTTCCCAATATACATGAAAACTTTGTCTGTGAGAAGACC
AGATATTGACAAACGTTGTAATCCCTTGCACTCACGAACAATAGCTCCAAAGCCTTCATCTAATGGTTGG
CTTGTCACAACATCAGGCTTCCCTGGCTCAAGAATACAAAGTCTGAATCGTGTGAAATTTGGACAGTTCT
TGGCGACAGTAACTAGTGCAGCATTAGTCATTTGGTGACAGAAGTACAGTAGTGAGTTCAGTTTTGGACA
GCCCAAGGATACTGCAACAAGTCCCTCCTCTGTCACTGCAGAATAACCAGCTACGTAGAAATCTGATGGA
AATACCCTGAGTTCTTGCAAGTCTTTGCAACTGGAGGCCACCACTTGCAAGCCTTTGTCCGAGATACAAT
CCAGTACCCAAAGGCGTTGGAGCTTCACACAGCGGCTAATCATTTTTGTAAGGTCAGAAGCATCAAGTGT
GGGTGCATAGCTCAAGTTCAATCCTGTCAGTTGAGCACACAGGGGGTAGATAAATGACAGGCAAACAGGA
GAAGCATCCCAGAATCCAGACAAACTCCTCAACATCTTGCATTTCTCCAGAGCACTGGTAAGCTTAAAGT
AGGACTCAGTTTGGAAGTCATCTGTCAAATTCCCTGTCCCCAAATCCTCCAAGTTAGGGGTACGCAGTAG
TATCTTTGCAAGTGTATCTACCGATACAGATCGATTCAGCCTCAAACTCCGCAGGTTTGGGGACCTGCTA
ACAAGTCTCTCCAGTGAACCAGCATTAACCTCCCCTTTGATGCAGGCAAAATTCAATGAGACAAGTGATG
TGCAGGAATCAGGGAAGCAGGAAAGCCACCTAGGCCCTCGATCCTCCACTTCATTTTCCTGCAAATCCAA
CTCCCTCAGAAGCTTGCAATGGCTCGCGACGGCGGCTAGCCCGTCAGTGCTGAACCCCTCGCAGCTGATA
AGAACAAGAGCCCTGAACCGCGGGAACGAGCGAGCCAGCAGCTCGAGGCTCTCGTCGGACACCACCATCC
GCTTCATCCTGAGCTCCTCCAGGCCGTGGCATCCCCTCGCGGCCGCCTCGATCCACGGCCCCGCGTAGCC
GCCCCAGTCGGGGGGCACGAGGTTGAAGTCGGCGAAGTGGGGCTTCCCCTTCACCGTGAGCGCCCGCACG
TTGGGGAACCGCGCGGCGACGCGGCCGGCGCGCACGGCGTAGCAGTTGCCCACGAAGACGCCGCGGCGGC
TCAGCCTCTCGATCTCGTACCACACCTTGCAGACGAGCGAGACCGTGTTGCGGTCGCGCTGCGCCGGCAG
GAAGCTGAAGATGTGCTCCACCACCTCCTCCGGGAAGTACGTCATCTCACGACACCTGAAATGGAAGAAA
AAAACTTTGAACCACTGTCTGAGGCTTGAGAATGAACCAAGATCCAAACTCAAAAAGGGCAAATTCCAAG
GAGAATTACATCAAGTGCCAAGCTGGCCTAACTTCAGTCTCCACCCACTCAGTGTGGGGAAACTCCATCG
CATAAAACCCCTCCCCCCAACCTAAAGACGACGTACTCCAAAAGCGCGAGAACTAATCGAGGTGCCTGGA
CGGCGCCCGGTACTCCGTGGAGTCACATGAAGCGACGGCTGAGGACGGAAAGGCCCTTTTCCTTTGTGTG
GGTGACTCACCCGCCCGCTCTCCCGAGCGCCGCGTCCTCCATTTTGAGCTCCCTGCAGCAGGGCCGGGAA
GCGGCCATCTTTCCGCTCACGCAACTGGTGCCGACCGGGCCAGCCTTGCCGCCCAGGGCGGGGCGATACA
CGGCGGCGCGAGGCCAGGCACCAGAGCAGGCCGGCCAGCTTGAGACTACCCCCGTCCGATTCTCGGTGGC
CGCGCTCGCAGGCCCCGCCTCGCCGAACATGTGCGCTGGGACGCACGGGCCCCGTCGCCGCCCGCGGCCC
CAAAAACCGAAATACCAGTGTGCAGATCTTGGCCCGCATTTACAAGACTATCTTGCCAGAAAAAAAGCGT
CGCAGCAGGTCATCAAAAATTTTAAATGGCTAGAGACTTATCGAAAGCAGCGAGACAGGCGCGAAGGTGC
CACCAGATTCGCACGCGGCGGCCCCAGCGCCCAGGCCAGGCCTCAACTCAAGCACGAGGCGAAGGGGCTC
CTTAAGCGCAAGGCCTCGAACTCTCCCACCCACTTCCAACCCGAAGCTCGGGATCAAGAATCACGTACTG
CAGCCAGGTGGAAGTAATTCAAGGCACGCAAGGGCCATAACCCGTAAAGAGGCCAGGCCCGCGGGAACCA
CACACGGCACTTACCTGTGTTCTGGCGGCAAACCCGTTGCGAAAAAGAACGTTCACGGCGACTACTGCAC
TTATATACGGTTCTCCCCCACCCTCGGGAAAAAGGCGGAGCCAGTACACGACATCACTTTCCCAGTTTAC
CCCGCGCCACCTTCTCTAGGCACCGGTTCAATTGCCGACCCCTCCCCCCAACTTCTCGGGGACTGTGGGC
GATGTGCGCTCTGCCCACTGACGGGCACATGCATGGCGGTAATACGGTTATCCACGCGGCCGCCTGAGTC
AAATGGGATCTCTAGAGCGGGCCCGGTACTAACCAAACTGGATCTCTGCTGTCCCTGTAATAAACCCGAA
AATTTTGAATTTTTGTAATTTGTTTTTGTAATTCTTTAGTTTGTATGTCTGTTGCTATTATGTCTACTAT
TCTTTCCCCTGCACTGTACCCCCCAATCCCCCCTTTTCTTTTAAAATTGTGGATGAATACTGCCATTTGT
CTGCAGAATTGGCGCACGCAGTGCCGATCCGTTCACTAATCGAATGGATCTGTCTCTGTCTCTCTCTCCA
CCTTCTTCTTCTATTCCTTCGGGCCTGTCGGGTCCCCTCGGGGTTGGGAGGTGGGTCTGAAACGATAATG
GTGAATATCCCTGCCTAACTCTATTCACTATAGAAAGTACAGCAAAAACTATTCTTAAACCTACCAAGCC
TCCTACTATCATTATGAATAATTTTATATACCACAGCCAATTTGTTATGTTAAACCAATTCCACAAACTT
GCCCATTTATCTAATTCCAATAATTCTTGTTCATTCTTTTCTTGCTGGTTTTGCGATTCTTCAATTAAGG
AGTGTATTAAGCTTGTGTAATTGTTAATTTCTCTGTCCCACTCCATCCAGGTCGTGTGATTCCAAATCTG
TTCCAGAGATTTATTACTCCAACTAGCATTCCAAGGCACAGCAGTGGTGCAAATGAGTTTTCCAGAGCAA
CCCCAAATCCCCAGGAGCTGTTGATCCTTTAGGTATCTTTCCACAGCCAGGATTCTTGCCTGGAGCTGCT
TGATGCCCCAGACTGTGAGTTGCAACAGATGCTGTTGCGCCTCAATAGCCCTCAGCAAATTGTTCTGCTG
CTGCACTATACCAGACAATAATTGTCTGGCCTGTACCGTCAGCGTCATTGACGCTGCGCCCATAGTGCTT
CCTGCTGCTCCCAAGAACCCAAGGAACAAAGCTCCTATTCCCACTGCTCTTTTTTCTCTCTGCACCACTC
TTCTCTTTGCCTTGGTGGGTGCTACTCCTAATGGTTCAATTTTTACTACTTTATATTTATATAATTCACT
TCTCCAATTGTCCCTCATATCTCCTCCTCCAGGTCTGAAGATCAGCGGCCGGCCGCTTGCTGTGCGGTGG
TCTTACTTTTGTTTTGCTCTTCCTCTATCTTGTCTAAAGCTTCCTTGGTGTCTTTTATCTCTATCCTTTG
ATGCACACAATAGAGGGTTGCTACTGTATTATATAATGATCTAAGTTCTTCTGATCCTGTCTGAAGGGAT
GGTTGTAGCTGTCCCAGTATTTGTCTACAGCCTTCTGATGTTTCTAACAGGCCAGGATTAACTGCGAATC
GTTCTAGCTCCCTGCTTGCCCATACTATATGTTTTAATTTATATTTTTTCTTTCCCCCTGGCCTTAACCG
AATTTTTTCCCATCGCGATCTAATTCTCCCCCGCTTAATACTGACGCTCTCGCACCCATCTCTCTCCTTC
TAGCCTCCGCTAGTCAAAATTTTTGGCGTACTCACCAGTCGCCGCCCCTCGCCTCTTGCCGTGCGCGCTT
CAGCAAGCCGAGTCCTGCGTCGAGAGAGCTCCTCTGGTTTCCCTTTCGCTTTCAAGTCCCTGTTCGGGCG
CCACTGCTAGAGATTTTCCACACTGACTAAAAGGGTCTGAGGGATCTCTAGTTACCAGAGTCACACAACA
GACGGGCACACACTACTTGAAGCACTCAAGGCAAGCTTTATTGAGGCTTAAGCAGTGGGTTCCCTAGTTA
GCCAGAGAGCTCCCAGGCTCAGATCTGGTCTAACCAGAGAGACCCAGTACAGGCAAAACGCGCTGCTTAT
ATAGACCTCCCACCGTACACGCCTACCGCCCATTTGCGTCAATGGGGCGGAGTTGTTACGACATTTTGGA
AAGTCCCGTTGATTTTGGTGCCAAAACAAACTCCCATTGACGTCAATGGGGTGGAGACTTGGAAATCCCC
GTGAGTCAAACCGCTATCCACGCCCATTGATGTACTGCCAAAACCGCATCACCATGGTAATAGCGATGAC
TAATACGTAGATGTACTGCCAAGTAGGAAAGTCCCATAAGGTCATGTACTGGGCATAATGCCAGGCGGGC
CATTTACCGTCATTGACGTCAATAGGGGGCGTACTTGGCATATGATACACTTGATGTACTGCCAAGTGGG
CAGTTTACCGTAAATACTCCACCCATTGACGTCAATGGAAAGTCCCTATTGGCGTTACTATGGGAACATA
CGTCATTATTGACGTCAATGGGCGGGGGTCGTTGGGCGGTCAGCCAGGCGGGCCATTTACCGTAAGTTAT
GTAACGCGGAACTCCATATATGGGCTATGAACTAATGACCCCGTAATTGATTACTATTAATAACTAGTCA
ATAATCAATGTCAACGCGTATATCTGGCCCGTACATCGCGAAGCAGCGCAAAACGCCTAACCCTAAGCAG
ATTCTTCATGCAATTGTCGGTCAAGCCTTGCCTTGTTGTAGCTTAAATTTTGCTCGCGCACTACTCAGCG
ACCTCCAACACACAAGCAGGGAGCAGATACTGGCTTAACTATGCGGCATCAGAGCAGATTGTACTGAGAG
TGCACCATAGGGGATCGGGAGATCTCCCGATCCGTCGACGTCAGGTGGCACTTTTCGGGGAAATGTGCGC
GGAACCCCTATTTGTTTATTTTTCTAAATACATTCAAATATGTATCCGCTCATGAGACAATAACCCTGAT
AAATGCTTCAATAATATTGAAAAAGGAAGAGTATGAGTATTCAACATTTCCGTGTCGCCCTTATTCCCTT
TTTTGCGGCATTTTGCCTTCCTGTTTTTGCTCACCCAGAAACGCTGGTGAAAGTAAAAGATGCTGAAGAT
CAGTTGGGTGCACGAGTGGGTTACATCGAACTGGATCTCAACAGCGGTAAGATCCTTGAGAGTTTTCGCC
CCGAAGAACGTTTTCCAATGATGAGCACTTTTAAAGTTCTGCTATGTGGCGCGGTATTATCCCGTATTGA
CGCCGGGCAAGAGCAACTCGGTCGCCGCATACACTATTCTCAGAATGACTTGGTTGAGTACTCACCAGTC
ACAGAAAAGCATCTTACGGATGGCATGACAGTAAGAGAATTATGCAGTGCTGCCATAACCATGAGTGATA
ACACTGCGGCCAACTTACTTCTGACAACGATCGGAGGACCGAAGGAGCTAACCGCTTTTTTGCACAACAT
GGGGGATCATGTAACTCGCCTTGATCGTTGGGAACCGGAGCTGAATGAAGCCATACCAAACGACGAGCGT
GACACCACGATGCCTGTAGCAATGGCAACAACGTTGCGCAAACTATTAACTGGCGAACTACTTACTCTAG
CTTCCCGGCAACAATTAATAGACTGGATGGAGGCGGATAAAGTTGCAGGACCACTTCTGCGCTCGGCCCT
TCCGGCTGGCTGGTTTATTGCTGATAAATCTGGAGCCGGTGAGCGTGGGTCTCGCGGTATCATTGCAGCA
CTGGGGCCAGATGGTAAGCCCTCCCGTATCGTAGTTATCTACACGACGGGGAGTCAGGCAACTATGGATG
AACGAAATAGACAGATCGCTGAGATAGGTGCCTCACTGATTAAGCATTGGTAACTGTCAGACCAAGTTTA
CTCATATATACTTTAGATTGATTTAAAACTTCATTTTTAATTTAAAAGGATCTAGGTGAAGATCCTTTTT
GATAATCTCATGACCAAAATCCCTTAACGTGAGTTTTCGTTCCACTGAGCGTCAGACCCCGTAGAAAAGA
TCAAAGGATCTTC
Features (pLannotate 1.2.2; 25 found; start..end, strand, type, name):
      1..589     +  rep_origin     ori: high-copy-number ColE1/pMB1/pBR322/pUC origin of replication
    651..831     -  LTR            5' LTR (truncated): truncated 5' long terminal repeat (LTR) from HIV-1
    838..1338    -  CDS            nef (fragment): NEF_HV1LA - Experimental evidence at protein level: Swiss-Prot protein existence level 1. Extracellular Nef protein targets CD4(+) T-lymphocytes for apoptosis by interacting with CXCR4 surface receptors. From Human immunodeficiency virus type 1 group M subtype B (isolate Lai) (HIV-1).
   1340..1359    -  misc_feature   MCS (fragment): pBluescript multiple cloning site
   1360..1948    -  misc_feature   WPRE: woodchuck hepatitis virus posttranscriptional regulatory element
   1948..1971    -  misc_feature   MCS (fragment): pBluescript multiple cloning site
   2004..2037    -  protein_bind   loxP: Cre-mediated recombination occurs in the 8-bp core sequence (GCATACAT). Cre recombinase
   2063..2437    -  CDS            BleoR: antibiotic-binding protein; Sh ble from Streptoalloteichus hindustanus; confers resistance to bleomycin, phleomycin, and Zeocin™
   2456..2503    -  promoter       EM7 promoter: synthetic bacterial promoter&nbsp
   2551..2880    -  promoter       SV40 promoter: SV40 enhancer and early promoter
   2918..3125    -  polyA_signal   bGH poly(A) signal: bovine growth hormone polyadenylation signal
   3156..3266    -  CDS            13xMyc (fragment): 13 tandem Myc epitope tags
   3291..5015    -  CDS            OsTIR1: rice transport inhibitor response 1 protein F-box protein that mediates auxin-dependent interaction of a ubiquitin ligase with an auxin-inducible degron (Tan et al., 2007)
   5017..6188    -  promoter       EF-1α promoter: strong constitutive promoter for human elongation factor EF-1α
   6299..6416    -  misc_feature   cPPT/CTS: central polypurine tract and central termination sequence of HIV-1
   6466..6566    -  CDS            Rev (fragment): human immunodeficiency virus 1 (HIV-1) Rev protein; rev; enhances nuclear export of unspliced and incompletely spliced viral mRNAs
   6943..7176    -  misc_feature   RRE: The Rev response element (RRE) of HIV-1 allows for Rev-dependent mRNA export from the nucleus to the cytoplasm.
   7351..7689    -  CDS            HIV-1 gag (fragment): gag protein from human immunodeficiency virus 1; gag
   7673..7798    -  misc_feature   HIV-1 Ψ: packaging signal of human immunodeficiency virus type 1
   7845..8025    -  LTR            5' LTR (truncated): truncated 5' long terminal repeat (LTR) from HIV-1
   8043..8242    -  promoter       CMV promoter: human cytomegalovirus (CMV) immediate early promoter
   8243..8622    -  enhancer       CMV enhancer: human cytomegalovirus immediate early enhancer
   8777..8829    +  misc_feature   bom (fragment): basis of mobility region from pBR322
   8888..8992    +  promoter       AmpR promoter: bla
   8993..9853    +  CDS            AmpR: β-lactamase; bla; confers resistance to ampicillin, carbenicillin, and related antibiotics
