[The description below was written by a language model from this plasmid's Addgene catalogue record and pLannotate feature annotations shown in this document.]
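Description:
pLenti-osTIR1-9xMyc-Zeo is a roughly 10 kb lentiviral transfer plasmid built on a pLenti backbone for stable expression of the rice (Oryza sativa) F-box protein OsTIR1 in mammalian cells. In bacteria it replicates from a high-copy ColE1/pUC-type origin and is selected with ampicillin through the β-lactamase gene. The viral portion, annotated on the reverse strand, begins with a CMV enhancer/promoter fused to a truncated HIV-1 5' LTR, an arrangement that typically drives Tat-independent transcription of the genomic RNA in packaging cells. This is followed by the Ψ packaging signal with a gag fragment, the Rev response element for nuclear export of unspliced RNA, and the cPPT/CTS, which aids nuclear import of the provirus. A WPRE near the 3' end enhances transcript stability and expression, and a second truncated LTR, preceded by a nef remnant, closes the transfer unit.

The payload consists of two cassettes. The human EF-1α promoter drives OsTIR1 carrying a C-terminal 9xMyc epitope tag (detected by the annotation software as a fragment of a 13xMyc array), terminated by a bGH polyadenylation signal. Downstream, an SV40 early promoter paired with the bacterial EM7 promoter expresses the Sh ble gene, conferring Zeocin resistance for selecting transduced cells. A single loxP site lies between this marker and the WPRE; the record does not state its purpose.

OsTIR1 recruits proteins bearing an auxin-inducible degron (AID) to an SCF ubiquitin ligase when auxin is present, triggering their proteasomal degradation. The construct is therefore used to make cell lines competent for rapid, auxin-controlled depletion of AID-tagged proteins, with the Myc tag allowing detection of OsTIR1.
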