Addgene plasmid #225696: pLenti-osTIR1-9xMyc-Zeo
Purpose: Lentiviral expression of 9xMycTag fused osTIR1and Zeocin resistance. For use with AID degron.
Depositing lab: Lacra Bintu. Depositing organization: Stanford University. Publication: The H3.3 K36M oncohistone disrupts the establishment of epigenetic memory through loss of DNA methylation. Sinha J, Nickels JF, Thurm AR, Ludwig CH, Archibald BN, Hinks MM, Wan J, Fang D, Bintu L. bioRxiv [Preprint]. 2023 Oct 14:2023.10.13.562147. doi: 10.1101/2023.10.13.562147. PubMed 37873347.
Backbone
  Vector backbone: pLenti
  Vector type: Mammalian Expression, Lentiviral, Synthetic Biology
  Selectable markers: Zeocin
Growth in bacteria
  Bacterial resistance: Ampicillin, 100 μg/mL
  Growth temperature: 30°C
  Growth strain: NEB Stable
  Copy number: Unknown
Gene/Insert
  Gene/Insert name: osTIR1
  Species: Oryza sativa
  Tag / fusion protein: 9X Myc (C terminal on insert)
Terms and licenses: Academic/Nonprofit Terms; Industry Terms: Not Available to Industry
How to cite: pLenti-osTIR1-9xMyc-Zeo was a gift from Lacra Bintu (Addgene plasmid # 225696 ; http://n2t.net/addgene:225696 ; RRID:Addgene_225696)
